Addgene plasmid #23492: pDONR223-KIAA2002
Depositing lab: William Hahn & David Root. Depositing organization: Dana-Farber Cancer Institute. Publication: COT drives resistance to RAF inhibition through MAP kinase pathway reactivation. Johannessen CM, Boehm JS, Kim SY, Thomas SR, Wardwell L, Johnson LA, Emery CM, Stransky N, Cogdill AP, Barretina J, Caponigro G, Hieronymus H, Murray RR, Salehi-Ashtiani K, Hill DE, Vidal M, Zhao JJ, Yang X, Alkan O, Kim S, Harris JL, Wilson CJ, Myer VE, Finan PM, Root DE, Roberts TM, Golub T, Flaherty KT, Dummer R, Weber BL, Sellers WR, Schlegel R, Wargo JA, Hahn WC, Garraway LA. Nature. 2010 Dec 16;468(7326):968-72. doi: 10.1038/nature09627 PubMed 21107320.
Backbone
  Vector backbone: pDONR223
  Backbone manufacturer: Invitrogen
  Backbone size w/o insert (bp): 5005
  Vector type: Gateway Donor vector
Growth in bacteria
  Bacterial resistance: Spectinomycin, 50 μg/mL
  Growth temperature: 37°C
  Growth strain: DH5alpha
  Copy number: High Copy
Gene/Insert
  Gene/Insert name: KIAA2002 (alt name: KIAA2002 protein)
  Species: H. sapiens (human)
  Insert size (bp): 607
  Entrez Gene: PEAK1 (a.k.a. SGK269)
  Cloning method: Gateway Cloning
  Sequencing primers: 5′ M13pUC-fwd; 3′ M13rev
Terms and licenses: Academic/Nonprofit Terms; Industry Terms: Not Available to Industry
Depositor comments: The ORF has no Stop codon. This design enables easy recombination into a destination vector to add an epitope tag of choice and Stop codon to the ORF. Do NOT use this plasmid directly for transfections. A set of 4 custom lentiviral vectors is available ( pLX301 (http://www.addgene.org/25895/) , pLX302 (http://www.addgene.org/25896/) , pLX303 (http://www.addgene.org/25897/) , pLX304 (http://www.addgene.org/25890/) ) to be used to express these ORFs in mammalian cells. These plasmids are not included in the kit and must be ordered separately.
How to cite: pDONR223-KIAA2002 was a gift from William Hahn & David Root (Addgene plasmid # 23492 ; http://n2t.net/addgene:23492 ; RRID:Addgene_23492)
