[The description below was written by a language model from this plasmid's Addgene catalogue record.]
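Description:
pDONR223-KIAA2002 is a Gateway entry clone built on the Invitrogen pDONR223 donor backbone (about 5 kb without insert). It carries a human open reading frame annotated as KIAA2002, which maps to the gene now called PEAK1 (also known as SGK269). The plasmid is a high-copy bacterial vector maintained in standard E. coli cloning strains under spectinomycin selection. The record does not list an origin of replication or other backbone features, and no feature table is provided. The insert was introduced by Gateway recombination, so it should sit between the attL recombination sites typical of an entry clone, with M13 forward and reverse primer sites on either side for sequence verification. The recorded insert size is only about 600 bp, so it may be a partial or short form of the coding sequence rather than full-length PEAK1, though the record does not comment on this.

The ORF has no stop codon. This lets it be moved by recombination into a destination vector that supplies a C-terminal epitope tag and the stop codon in frame. As a donor-type vector, it is not recorded as carrying a mammalian promoter or other expression elements, and the depositors state that it should not be transfected directly. Instead it serves as a shuttle and archival clone, and the depositors point to a companion set of lentiviral destination vectors (the pLX301–pLX304 series) for expression in mammalian cells. The clone belongs to a kinase-focused ORF collection used for gain-of-function screening, as in the associated study of resistance to RAF inhibition through reactivation of the MAP kinase pathway.
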