>Addgene plasmid #23492 | pDONR223-KIAA2002 | depositor partial sequence | sequence record 10833 | Author sequence
ATGTCTGCTTGTAACACCTTTACTGAACATGTTTGGAAACCTGGTGAATGCAAGAATTGCTTTAAACCTA
AAAGTTTGCACCAGCTTCCCCCAGACCCTGAGAAGGCACCCATCACCCATGGCAATGTGAAAACTAATGC
CAATCACAGTAACAACCACCGCATCAGGAACACGGGCAATTTCCGGCCTCCTGTGGCTAAAAAACCCACT
ATAGCTGTGAAGCCCACTATGATAGTGGCAGATGGGCAAAGTATATGTGGTGAGCTTAGCATCCAAGAAC
ACTGTGAGAACAAACCTGTCATCATAGGGTGGAACCGAAAAGCGGATCCTCATTTCAGACGCCAAAGGCA
TCCTCCAGTGTCTGCTCTGGGGCCCCCGCGAAGATCTCTTCCAGACTTTCACCGCCTGCCCTAGCCTAGT
ACAGAGGAACACCCTGCTCCAAAACTGGCTAGACATCAAGCGAACACTGCTCATGATCAAGTTTGCTGAG
AAGTCCCTGGACAGGGAAGGTGGAATCAGCCTTGAGGACTGGCTTTGTGCTCAGTATTTGGCTTTTGCCA
CTACAGACTCCCTCAGTTGTATTGTGAAAATTCTGCAGCACCGTTTG
