>Addgene plasmid #23492 | pDONR223-KIAA2002 | addgene partial sequence | sequence record 29317 | 23492 with M13pUC-fwd
AATAATGATTTTATTTTGACTGATAGTGACCTGTTCGTTGCAACAAATTGATGAGCAATGCTTTTTTATA
ATGCCAACTTTGTACAAAAAAGTTGGCACCATGTCTGCTTGTAACACCTTTACTGAACATGTTTGGAAAC
CTGGTGAATGCAAGAATTGCTTTAAACCTAAAAGTTTGCACCAGCTTCCCCCAGACCCTGAGAAGGCACC
CATCACCCATGGCAATGTGAAAACTAATGCCAATCACAGTAACAACCACCGCATCAGGAACACGGGCAAT
TTCCGGCCTCCTGTGGCTAAAAAACCCACTATAGCTGTGAAGCCCACTATGATAGTGGCAGATGGGCAAA
GTATATGTGGTGAGCTTAGCATCCAAGAACACTGTGAGAACAAACCTGTCATCATAGGGTGGAACCGAAA
AGCGGATCCTCATTTCAGACGCCAAAGGCATCCTCCAGTGTCTGCTCTGGGGCCCCCGCGAAGATCTCTT
CCAGACTTTCACCGCCTGCCCTAGCCTAGTACAGAGGAACACCCTGCTCCAAAACTGGCTAGACATCA
